Addgene plasmid #36943: pET28-SBP-TEV
Purpose: (Empty Backbone) SGC Empty backbone for bacterial expression
Depositing lab: Cheryl Arrowsmith. Depositing organization: University of Toronto.
Backbone
  Vector backbone: pET28-SBP-TEV
  Backbone manufacturer: SGC
  Backbone size (bp): 7445
  Vector type: Bacterial Expression
  Tag / fusion protein: 6xHistag-SBP-TEV (N terminal on backbone)
Growth in bacteria
  Bacterial resistance: Kanamycin, 50 μg/mL
  Growth temperature: 37°C
  Growth strain: DH5alpha
  Copy number: Low Copy
Gene/Insert
  Sequencing primers: 5′ T7; 3′ T7-term
Terms and licenses: Academic/Nonprofit Terms; Industry Terms: Not Available to Industry
How to cite: pET28-SBP-TEV was a gift from Cheryl Arrowsmith (Addgene plasmid # 36943 ; http://n2t.net/addgene:36943 ; RRID:Addgene_36943)
