[The description below was written by a language model from this plasmid's Addgene catalogue record and pLannotate feature annotations shown in this document.]
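Description:
pET28-SBP-TEV is an empty bacterial expression backbone of 7,445 bp from the pET28 family, produced by the SGC for recombinant protein production in E. coli. It is selected with kanamycin through an aph(3')-Ia (KanR) gene and replicates from a ColE1/pMB1-type origin. The bom region and rop gene are also present, consistent with the catalogue's low-copy designation. An f1 origin is included as well. Short tetracycline-resistance fragments, a predicted E. coli open reading frame and a partial AmpR promoter appear to be nonfunctional remnants of pBR322-derived ancestry.

The expression cassette follows the standard pET layout: a T7 promoter immediately followed by a lac operator, the T7 gene 10 ribosome binding site, and a downstream T7 terminator, with a plasmid-borne lacI gene under its own promoter. Transcription therefore depends on a host supplying T7 RNA polymerase and is induced with IPTG. According to the catalogue, the backbone supplies an N-terminal 6xHis tag, a streptavidin-binding peptide (SBP) and a TEV protease site, giving two affinity purification options and allowing the tags to be cleaved off afterwards. The automated annotation does not call these elements, but an unannotated stretch after the RBS is where they would be expected.

Downstream of that region lie a loxP site and a Bacillus subtilis sacB gene with its own promoter. sacB confers sucrose sensitivity, so it most likely acts as a counter-selectable stuffer that is replaced by the gene of interest during cloning, although the record does not describe the cloning scheme or the role of the loxP site. A short His-tag fragment precedes the terminator. Inserts can be verified with the standard T7 and T7-terminator primers.
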