Features (pLannotate 1.2.2; 21 found; start..end, strand, type, name):
     12..467     +  rep_origin     f1 ori (sequence partly withheld): f1 bacteriophage origin of replication; arrow indicates direction of (+) strand synthesis
    494..551     +  promoter       AmpR promoter (fragment): bla
    560..1375    -  CDS            KanR: aminoglycoside phosphotransferase; aph(3')-Ia; confers resistance to kanamycin in bacteria or G418 (Geneticin®) in eukaryotes
   1497..2085    +  rep_origin     ori: high-copy-number ColE1/pMB1/pBR322/pUC origin of replication
   2271..2413    -  misc_feature   bom: basis of mobility region from pBR322
   2515..2706    -  CDS            rop: Rop protein, which maintains plasmids at low copy number; rop
   2723..3103    +  CDS            YPB1_ECOLX: Protein predicted: Swiss-Prot protein existence level 4. From Escherichia coli.
   3175..3466    -  CDS            TcR (fragment): tetracycline efflux protein; tet; confers resistance to tetracycline
   3481..3502    -  protein_bind   CAP binding site: CAP binding activates transcription in the presence of cAMP. E. coli catabolite activator protein
   3515..4597    -  CDS            lacI: lac repressor; lacI; The lac repressor binds to the lac operator to inhibit transcription in E. coli. This inhibition can be relieved by adding lactose or isopropyl-β-D-thiogalactopyranoside (IPTG).
   4598..4675    -  promoter       lacI promoter: lacI
   4683..4962    -  CDS            TcR (fragment): tetracycline efflux protein; tet; confers resistance to tetracycline
   4984..5002    +  promoter       T7 promoter: promoter for bacteriophage T7 RNA polymerase
   5003..5027    +  protein_bind   lac operator: The lac repressor binds to the lac operator to inhibit transcription in E. coli. This inhibition can be relieved by adding lactose or isopropyl-β-D-thiogalactopyranoside (IPTG). lac repressor encoded by lacI
   5042..5064    +  RBS            RBS: efficient ribosome binding site from bacteriophage T7 gene 10 (Olins and Rangwala, 1989)
   5272..5305    +  protein_bind   loxP: Cre-mediated recombination occurs in the 8-bp core sequence (GCATACAT). Cre recombinase
   5320..5765    +  promoter       sacB promoter: sacR; sacB promoter and control region
   5766..7184    +  CDS            sacB: SACB_BACSU - Experimental evidence at protein level: Swiss-Prot protein existence level 1. From Bacillus subtilis (strain 168).
   7289..7306    +  CDS            9xHis (fragment): 9xHis affinity tag
   7316..7365    +  CDS            SET1 (fragment): solubility-enhancement tag derived from T7 phage gene 10B
   7373..7420    +  terminator     T7 terminator: transcription terminator for bacteriophage T7 RNA polymerase
>Addgene plasmid #36943 | pET28-SBP-TEV | depositor full sequence | sequence record 46249 | pET28-SBP-TEV sequence 7445 bps
TGGCGAATGGG
[124 nt withheld, positions 12-135]
C
[91 nt withheld, positions 137-227]
A
[49 nt withheld, positions 229-277]
CCTTTGACGTTGGAGTCCACGTTCTTT
[37 nt withheld, positions 305-341]
ACCCTATCTCGGTCTATTCTTTTGATTTATAAGGGATTTTGCCGATTTCGGCCTATTGGTTAAAAAATGA
GCTGATTTAACAAAAATTTAACGCGAATTTTAACAAAATATTAACGTTTACAATTTCAGGTGGCACTTTT
CGGGGAAATGTGCGCGGAACCCCTATTTGTTTATTTTTCTAAATACATTCAAATATGTATCCGCTCATGA
ATTAATTCTTAGAAAAACTCATCGAGCATCAAATGAAACTGCAATTTATTCATATCAGGATTATCAATAC
CATATTTTTGAAAAAGCCGTTTCTGTAATGAAGGAGAAAACTCACCGAGGCAGTTCCATAGGATGGCAAG
ATCCTGGTATCGGTCTGCGATTCCGACTCGTCCAACATCAATACAACCTATTAATTTCCCCTCGTCAAAA
ATAAGGTTATCAAGTGAGAAATCACCATGAGTGACGACTGAATCCGGTGAGAATGGCAAAAGTTTATGCA
TTTCTTTCCAGACTTGTTCAACAGGCCAGCCATTACGCTCGTCATCAAAATCACTCGCATCAACCAAACC
GTTATTCATTCGTGATTGCGCCTGAGCGAGACGAAATACGCGATCGCTGTTAAAAGGACAATTACAAACA
GGAATCGAATGCAACCGGCGCAGGAACACTGCCAGCGCATCAACAATATTTTCACCTGAATCAGGATATT
CTTCTAATACCTGGAATGCTGTTTTCCCGGGGATCGCAGTGGTGAGTAACCATGCATCATCAGGAGTACG
GATAAAATGCTTGATGGTCGGAAGAGGCATAAATTCCGTCAGCCAGTTTAGTCTGACCATCTCATCTGTA
ACATCATTGGCAACGCTACCTTTGCCATGTTTCAGAAACAACTCTGGCGCATCGGGCTTCCCATACAATC
GATAGATTGTCGCACCTGATTGCCCGACATTATCGCGAGCCCATTTATACCCATATAAATCAGCATCCAT
GTTGGAATTTAATCGCGGCCTAGAGCAAGACGTTTCCCGTTGAATATGGCTCATAACACCCCTTGTATTA
CTGTTTATGTAAGCAGACAGTTTTATTGTTCATGACCAAAATCCCTTAACGTGAGTTTTCGTTCCACTGA
GCGTCAGACCCCGTAGAAAAGATCAAAGGATCTTCTTGAGATCCTTTTTTTCTGCGCGTAATCTGCTGCT
TGCAAACAAAAAAACCACCGCTACCAGCGGTGGTTTGTTTGCCGGATCAAGAGCTACCAACTCTTTTTCC
GAAGGTAACTGGCTTCAGCAGAGCGCAGATACCAAATACTGTCCTTCTAGTGTAGCCGTAGTTAGGCCAC
CACTTCAAGAACTCTGTAGCACCGCCTACATACCTCGCTCTGCTAATCCTGTTACCAGTGGCTGCTGCCA
GTGGCGATAAGTCGTGTCTTACCGGGTTGGACTCAAGACGATAGTTACCGGATAAGGCGCAGCGGTCGGG
CTGAACGGGGGGTTCGTGCACACAGCCCAGCTTGGAGCGAACGACCTACACCGAACTGAGATACCTACAG
CGTGAGCTATGAGAAAGCGCCACGCTTCCCGAAGGGAGAAAGGCGGACAGGTATCCGGTAAGCGGCAGGG
TCGGAACAGGAGAGCGCACGAGGGAGCTTCCAGGGGGAAACGCCTGGTATCTTTATAGTCCTGTCGGGTT
TCGCCACCTCTGACTTGAGCGTCGATTTTTGTGATGCTCGTCAGGGGGGCGGAGCCTATGGAAAAACGCC
AGCAACGCGGCCTTTTTACGGTTCCTGGCCTTTTGCTGGCCTTTTGCTCACATGTTCTTTCCTGCGTTAT
CCCCTGATTCTGTGGATAACCGTATTACCGCCTTTGAGTGAGCTGATACCGCTCGCCGCAGCCGAACGAC
CGAGCGCAGCGAGTCAGTGAGCGAGGAAGCGGAAGAGCGCCTGATGCGGTATTTTCTCCTTACGCATCTG
TGCGGTATTTCACACCGCATATATGGTGCACTCTCAGTACAATCTGCTCTGATGCCGCATAGTTAAGCCA
GTATACACTCCGCTATCGCTACGTGACTGGGTCATGGCTGCGCCCCGACACCCGCCAACACCCGCTGACG
CGCCCTGACGGGCTTGTCTGCTCCCGGCATCCGCTTACAGACAAGCTGTGACCGTCTCCGGGAGCTGCAT
GTGTCAGAGGTTTTCACCGTCATCACCGAAACGCGCGAGGCAGCTGCGGTAAAGCTCATCAGCGTGGTCG
TGAAGCGATTCACAGATGTCTGCCTGTTCATCCGCGTCCAGCTCGTTGAGTTTCTCCAGAAGCGTTAATG
TCTGGCTTCTGATAAAGCGGGCCATGTTAAGGGCGGTTTTTTCCTGTTTGGTCACTGATGCCTCCGTGTA
AGGGGGATTTCTGTTCATGGGGGTAATGATACCGATGAAACGAGAGAGGATGCTCACGATACGGGTTACT
GATGATGAACATGCCCGGTTACTGGAACGTTGTGAGGGTAAACAACTGGCGGTATGGATGCGGCGGGACC
AGAGAAAAATCACTCAGGGTCAATGCCAGCGCTTCGTTAATACAGATGTAGGTGTTCCACAGGGTAGCCA
GCAGCATCCTGCGATGCAGATCCGGAACATAATGGTGCAGGGCGCTGACTTCCGCGTTTCCAGACTTTAC
GAAACACGGAAACCGAAGACCATTCATGTTGTTGCTCAGGTCGCAGACGTTTTGCAGCAGCAGTCGCTTC
ACGTTCGCTCGCGTATCGGTGATTCATTCTGCTAACCAGTAAGGCAACCCCGCCAGCCTAGCCGGGTCCT
CAACGACAGGAGCACGATCATGCGCACCCGTGGGGCCGCCATGCCGGCGATAATGGCCTGCTTCTCGCCG
AAACGTTTGGTGGCGGGACCAGTGACGAAGGCTTGAGCGAGGGCGTGCAAGATTCCGAATACCGCAAGCG
ACAGGCCGATCATCGTCGCGCTCCAGCGAAAGCGGTCCTCGCCGAAAATGACCCAGAGCGCTGCCGGCAC
CTGTCCTACGAGTTGCATGATAAAGAAGACAGTCATAAGTGCGGCGACGATAGTCATGCCCCGCGCCCAC
CGGAAGGAGCTGACTGGGTTGAAGGCTCTCAAGGGCATCGGTCGAGATCCCGGTGCCTAATGAGTGAGCT
AACTTACATTAATTGCGTTGCGCTCACTGCCCGCTTTCCAGTCGGGAAACCTGTCGTGCCAGCTGCATTA
ATGAATCGGCCAACGCGCGGGGAGAGGCGGTTTGCGTATTGGGCGCCAGGGTGGTTTTTCTTTTCACCAG
TGAGACGGGCAACAGCTGATTGCCCTTCACCGCCTGGCCCTGAGAGAGTTGCAGCAAGCGGTCCACGCTG
GTTTGCCCCAGCAGGCGAAAATCCTGTTTGATGGTGGTTAACGGCGGGATATAACATGAGCTGTCTTCGG
TATCGTCGTATCCCACTACCGAGATATCCGCACCAACGCGCAGCCCGGACTCGGTAATGGCGCGCATTGC
GCCCAGCGCCATCTGATCGTTGGCAACCAGCATCGCAGTGGGAACGATGCCCTCATTCAGCATTTGCATG
GTTTGTTGAAAACCGGACATGGCACTCCAGTCGCCTTCCCGTTCCGCTATCGGCTGAATTTGATTGCGAG
TGAGATATTTATGCCAGCCAGCCAGACGCAGACGCGCCGAGACAGAACTTAATGGGCCCGCTAACAGCGC
GATTTGCTGGTGACCCAATGCGACCAGATGCTCCACGCCCAGTCGCGTACCGTCTTCATGGGAGAAAATA
ATACTGTTGATGGGTGTCTGGTCAGAGACATCAAGAAATAACGCCGGAACATTAGTGCAGGCAGCTTCCA
CAGCAATGGCATCCTGGTCATCCAGCGGATAGTTAATGATCAGCCCACTGACGCGTTGCGCGAGAAGATT
GTGCACCGCCGCTTTACAGGCTTCGACGCCGCTTCGTTCTACCATCGACACCACCACGCTGGCACCCAGT
TGATCGGCGCGAGATTTAATCGCCGCGACAATTTGCGACGGCGCGTGCAGGGCCAGACTGGAGGTGGCAA
CGCCAATCAGCAACGACTGTTTGCCCGCCAGTTGTTGTGCCACGCGGTTGGGAATGTAATTCAGCTCCGC
CATCGCCGCTTCCACTTTTTCCCGCGTTTTCGCAGAAACGTGGCTGGCCTGGTTCACCACGCGGGAAACG
GTCTGATAAGAGACACCGGCATACTCTGCGACATCGTATAACGTTACTGGTTTCACATTCACCACCCTGA
ATTGACTCTCTTCCGGGCGCTATCATGCCATACCGCGAAAGGTTTTGCGCCATTCGATGGTGTCCGGGAT
CTCGACGCTCTCCCTTATGCGACTCCTGCATTAGGAAGCAGCCCAGTAGTAGGTTGAGGCCGTTGAGCAC
CGCCGCCGCAAGGAATGGTGCATGCAAGGAGATGGCGCCCAACAGTCCCCCGGCCACGGGGCCTGCCACC
ATACCCACGCCGAAACAAGCGCTCATGAGCCCGAAGTGGCGAGCCCGATCTTCCCCATCGGTGATGTCGG
CGATATAGGCGCCAGCAACCGCACCTGTGGCGCCGGTGATGCCGGCCACGATGCGTCCGGCGTAGAGGAT
CGAGATCTCGATCCCGCGAAATTAATACGACTCACTATAGGGGAATTGTGAGCGGATAACAATTCCCCTC
TAGAAATAATTTTGTTTAACTTTAAGAAGGAGATATACCATGCATCATCACCATCACCATGAATTCATGG
ACGAAAAAACCACCGGTTGGCGTGGTGGTCACGTTGTTGAAGGTCTGGCTGGTGAACTGGAACAGCTGCG
TGCTCGTCTGGAACACCACCCGCAGGGTCAGCGTGAACCGAGCAGCGGCAGAGAAAACTTGTATTTCCAG
GGCCATATGAGTTCTCCTCCTGAAAGATCCATAACTTCGTATAGCATACATTATACGAAGTTATGCGGCC
GCGACGTCCACATATACCTGCCGTTCACTATTATTTAGTGAAATGAGATATTATGATATTTTCTGAATTG
TGATTAAAAAGGCAACTTTATGCCCATGCAACAGAAACTATAAAAAATACAGAGAATGAAAAGAAACAGA
TAGATTTTTTAGTTCTTTAGGCCCGTAGTCTGCAAATCCTTTTATGATTTTCTATCAAACAAAAGAGGAA
AATAGACCAGTTGCAATCCAAACGAGAGTCTAATAGAATGAGGTCGAAAAGTAAATCGCGCGGGTTTGTT
ACTGATAAAGCAGGCAAGACCTAAAATGTGTAAAGGGCAAAGTGTATACTTTGGCGTCACCCCTTACATA
TTTTAGGTCTTTTTTTATTGTGCGTAACTAACTTGCCATCTTCAAACAGGAGGGCTGGAAGAAGCAGACC
GCTAACACAGTACATAAAAAAGGAGACATGAACGATGAACATCAAAAAGTTTGCAAAACAAGCAACAGTA
TTAACCTTTACTACCGCACTGCTGGCAGGAGGCGCAACTCAAGCGTTTGCGAAAGAAACGAACCAAAAGC
CATATAAGGAAACATACGGCATTTCCCATATTACACGCCATGATATGCTGCAAATCCCTGAACAGCAAAA
AAATGAAAAATATCAAGTTCCTGAGTTCGATTCGTCCACAATTAAAAATATCTCTTCTGCAAAAGGCCTG
GACGTTTGGGACAGCTGGCCATTACAAAACGCTGACGGCACTGTCGCAAACTATCACGGCTACCACATCG
TCTTTGCATTAGCCGGAGATCCTAAAAATGCGGATGACACATCGATTTACATGTTCTATCAAAAAGTCGG
CGAAACTTCTATTGACAGCTGGAAAAACGCTGGCCGCGTCTTTAAAGACAGCGACAAATTCGATGCAAAT
GATTCTATCCTAAAAGACCAAACACAAGAATGGTCAGGTTCAGCCACATTTACATCTGACGGAAAAATCC
GTTTATTCTACACTGATTTCTCCGGTAAACATTACGGCAAACAAACACTGACAACTGCACAAGTTAACGT
ATCAGCATCAGACAGCTCTTTGAACATCAACGGTGTAGAGGATTATAAATCAATCTTTGACGGTGACGGA
AAAACGTATCAAAATGTACAGCAGTTCATCGATGAAGGCAACTACAGCTCAGGCGACAACCATACGCTGA
GAGATCCTCACTACGTAGAAGATAAAGGCCACAAATACTTAGTATTTGAAGCAAACACTGGAACTGAAGA
TGGCTACCAAGGCGAAGAATCTTTATTTAACAAAGCATACTATGGCAAAAGCACATCATTCTTCCGTCAA
GAAAGTCAAAAACTTCTGCAAAGCGATAAAAAACGCACGGCTGAGTTAGCAAACGGCGCTCTCGGTATGA
TTGAGCTAAACGATGATTACACACTGAAAAAAGTGATGAAACCGCTGATTGCATCTAACACAGTAACAGA
TGAAATTGAACGCGCGAACGTCTTTAAAATGAACGGCAAATGGTACCTGTTCACTGACTCCCGCGGATCA
AAAATGACGATTGACGGCATTACGTCTAACGATATTTACATGCTTGGTTATGTTTCTAATTCTTTAACTG
GCCCATACAAGCCGCTGAACAAAACTGGCCTTGTGTTAAAAATGGATCTTGATCCTAACGATGTAACCTT
TACTTACTCACACTTCGCTGTACCTCAAGCGAAAGGAAACAATGTCGTGATTACAAGCTATATGACAAAC
AGAGGATTCTACGCAGACAAACAATCAACGTTTGCGCCTAGCTTCCTGCTGAACATCAAAGGCAAGAAAA
CATCTGTTGTCAAAGACAGCATCCTTGAACAAGGACAATTAACAGTTAACAAATAAAAACGCAAAAGAAA
ATGCCGATATCCTATTGGCATTGACGTCAGGTGGCACTTTTCGAGGAGATCATGCACATGATGACGAAGC
TTGCGGCCGCACTCGAGCACCACCACCACCACCACTGAGATCCGGCTGCTAACAAAGCCCGAAAGGAAGC
TGAGTTGGCTGCTGCCACCGCTGAGCAATAACTAGCATAACCCCTTGGGGCCTCTAAACGGGTCTTGAGG
GGTTTTTTGCTGAAAGGAGGAACTATATCCGGAT
