>Addgene plasmid #36943 | pET28-SBP-TEV | addgene partial sequence | sequence record 47364 | T7 5'-TAATACGACTCACTATAGGG-3'
GACATTCCCTCTGAAATATTTTGTTTACTTTAAGAAGGAGATATACCATGCATCATCACCATCACCATGA
ATTCATGGACGAAAAAACCACCGGTTGGCGTGGTGGTCACGTTGTTGAAGGTCTGGCTGGTGAACTGGAA
CAGCTGCGTGCTCGTCTGGAACACCACCCGCAGGGTCAGCGTGAACCGAGCAGCGGCAGAGAAAACTTGT
ATTTCCAGGGCCATATGAGTTCTCCTCCTGAAAGATCCATAACTTCGTATAGCATACATTATACGAAGTT
ATGCGGCCGCGACGTCCACATATACCTGCCGTTCACTATTATTTAGTGAAATGAGATATTATGATATTTT
CTGAATTGTGATTAAAAAGGCAACTTTATGCCCATGCAACAGAAACTATAAAAAATACAGAGAATGAAAA
GAAACAGATAGATTTTTTAGTTCTTTAGGCCCGTAGTCTGCAAATCCTTTTATGATTTTCTATCAAACAA
AAGAGGAAAATAGACCAGTTGCAATCCAAACGAGAGTCTAATAGAATGAGGTCGAAAAGTAAATCGCGCG
GGTTTGTTACTGATAAAGCAGGCAAGACCTAAAATGTGTAAAGGGCAAAGTGTATACTTTGGCGTCACCC
CTTACATATTTTAGGTCTTTTTTTATTGTGCGTAACTAACTTGCCATCTTCAAACAGGAGGGCTGGAAGA
AGCAGACCGCTAACACAGTACATAAAAAAGGAGACATGAACGATGAACATCAAAAAGTTTGCAAAACAAG
CAACAGTATTAACCTTTACTACCGCACTGCTGGCAGGAGGCGCAACTCAAGCGTTTGCGAAAGAAACGAA
CCAAAGCTTAGGACTCGATCACCAACCAAA
